>Addgene plasmid #159301 | FRP265 | depositor full sequence | sequence record 307770 | Full Sequence
CCACTTCTAAATAAGCGAATTTCTTATGATTTATGATTTTTATTATTAAATAAGTTATAAAAAAAATAAG
TGTATACAAATTTTAAAGTGACTCTTAGGTTTTAAAACGAAAATTCTTATTCTTGAGTAACTCTTTCCTG
TAGGTCAGGTTGCTTTCTCAGGTATAGTATGAGGTCGCTCTTATTGACCACACCTCTACCGGCAGATCCG
CTAGGGATAACAGGGTAATATAGATCTGTTTAGCTTGCCTCGTCCCCGCCGGGTCACCCGGCCAGCGACA
TGGAGGCCCAGAATACCCTCCTTGACAGTCTTGACGTGCGCAGCTCAGGGGCATGATGTGACTGTCGCCC
GTACATTTAGCCCATACATCCCCATGTATAATCATTTGCATCCATACATTTTGATGGCCGCACGGCGCGA
AGCAAAAATTACGGCTCCTCGCTGCAGACCTGCGAGCAGGGAAACGCTCCCCTCACAGACGCGTTGAATT
GTCCCCACGCCGCGCCCCTGTAGAGAAATATAAAAGGTTAGGATTTGCCACTGAGGTTCTTCTTTCATAT
ACTTCCTTTTAAAATCTTGCTAGGATACAGTTCTCACATCACATCCGAACATAAACAACCATGGGTAAGG
AAAAGACTCACGTTTCGAGGCCGCGATTAAATTCCAACATGGATGCTGATTTATATGGGTATAAATGGGC
TCGCGATAATGTCGGGCAATCAGGTGCGACAATCTATCGATTGTATGGGAAGCCCGATGCGCCAGAGTTG
TTTCTGAAACATGGCAAAGGTAGCGTTGCCAATGATGTTACAGATGAGATGGTCAGACTAAACTGGCTGA
CGGAATTTATGCCTCTTCCGACCATCAAGCATTTTATCCGTACTCCTGATGATGCATGGTTACTCACCAC
TGCGATCCCCGGCAAAACAGCATTCCAGGTATTAGAAGAATATCCTGATTCAGGTGAAAATATTGTTGAT
GCGCTGGCAGTGTTCCTGCGCCGGTTGCATTCGATTCCTGTTTGTAATTGTCCTTTTAACAGCGATCGCG
TATTTCGTCTCGCTCAGGCGCAATCACGAATGAATAACGGTTTGGTTGATGCGAGTGATTTTGATGACGA
GCGTAATGGCTGGCCTGTTGAACAAGTCTGGAAAGAAATGCATAAGCTTTTGCCATTCTCACCGGATTCA
GTCGTCACTCATGGTGATTTCTCACTTGATAACCTTATTTTTGACGAGGGGAAATTAATAGGTTGTATTG
ATGTTGGACGAGTCGGAATCGCAGACCGATACCAGGATCTTGCCATCCTATGGAACTGCCTCGGTGAGTT
TTCTCCTTCATTACAGAAACGGCTTTTTCAAAAATATGGTATTGATAATCCTGATATGAATAAATTGCAG
TTTCATTTGATGCTCGATGAGTTTTTCTAATCAGTACTGACAATAAAAAGATTCTTGTTTTCAAGAACTT
GTCATTTGTATAGTTTTTTTATATTGTAGTTGTTCTATTTTAATCAAATGTTAGCGTGATTTATATTTTT
TTTCGCCTCGACATCATCTGCCCAGATGCGAAGTTAAGTGCGCAGAAAGTAATATCATGCGTCAATCGTA
TGTGAATGCTGGTCGCTATACTGCTGTCGATTCGATACTAACGCCGCCATCCAGTTTAAACGAGCTCGAA
TTCATCGATGATATCAGATCCACTAGTGGCCTATGCGGCCGCGGATCTGCCGGTCTCCCTATAGTGAGTC
GTATTAATTTCGATAAGCCAGGTTAACCTGCATTAATGAATCGGCCAACGCGCGGGGAGAGGCGGTTTGC
GTATTGGGCGCTCTTCCGCTTCCTCGCTCACTGACTCGCTGCGCTCGGTCGTTCGGCTGCGGCGAGCGGT
ATCAGCTCACTCAAAGGCGGTAATACGGTTATCCACAGAATCAGGGGATAACGCAGGAAAGAACATGTGA
GCAAAAGGCCAGCAAAAGGCCAGGAACCGTAAAAAGGCCGCGTTGCTGGCGTTTTTCCATAGGCTCCGCC
CCCCTGACGAGCATCACAAAAATCGACGCTCAAGTCAGAGGTGGCGAAACCCGACAGGACTATAAAGATA
CCAGGCGTTTCCCCCTGGAAGCTCCCTCGTGCGCTCTCCTGTTCCGACCCTGCCGCTTACCGGATACCTG
TCCGCCTTTCTCCCTTCGGGAAGCGTGGCGCTTTCTCAATGCTCACGCTGTAGGTATCTCAGTTCGGTGT
AGGTCGTTCGCTCCAAGCTGGGCTGTGTGCACGAACCCCCCGTTCAGCCCGACCGCTGCGCCTTATCCGG
TAACTATCGTCTTGAGTCCAACCCGGTAAGACACGACTTATCGCCACTGGCAGCAGCCACTGGTAACAGG
ATTAGCAGAGCGAGGTATGTAGGCGGTGCTACAGAGTTCTTGAAGTGGTGGCCTAACTACGGCTACACTA
GAAGGACAGTATTTGGTATCTGCGCTCTGCTGAAGCCAGTTACCTTCGGAAAAAGAGTTGGTAGCTCTTG
ATCCGGCAAACAAACCACCGCTGGTAGCGGTGGTTTTTTTGTTTGCAAGCAGCAGATTACGCGCAGAAAA
AAAGGATCTCAAGAAGATCCTTTGATCTTTTCTACGGGGTCTGACGCTCAGTGGAACGAAAACTCACGTT
AAGGGATTTTGGTCATGAGATTATCAAAAAGGATCTTCACCTAGATCCTTTTAAATTAAAAATGAAGTTT
TAAATCAATCTAAAGTATATATGAGTAAACTTGGTCTGACAGTTACCAATGCTTAATCAGTGAGGCACCT
ATCTCAGCGATCTGTCTATTTCGTTCATCCATAGTTGCCTGACTCCCCGTCGTGTAGATAACTACGATAC
GGGAGGGCTTACCATCTGGCCCCAGTGCTGCAATGATACCGCGAGACCCACGCTCACCGGCTCCAGATTT
ATCAGCAATAAACCAGCCAGCCGGAAGGGCCGAGCGCAGAAGTGGTCCTGCAACTTTATCCGCCTCCATC
CAGTCTATTAATTGTTGCCGGGAAGCTAGAGTAAGTAGTTCGCCAGTTAATAGTTTGCGCAACGTTGTTG
CCATTGCTACAGGCATCGTGGTGTCACGCTCGTCGTTTGGTATGGCTTCATTCAGCTCCGGTTCCCAACG
ATCAAGGCGAGTTACATGATCCCCCATGTTGTGCAAAAAAGCGGTTAGCTCCTTCGGTCCTCCGATCGTT
GTCAGAAGTAAGTTGGCCGCAGTGTTATCACTCATGGTTATGGCAGCACTGCATAATTCTCTTACTGTCA
TGCCATCCGTAAGATGCTTTTCTGTGACTGGTGAGTACTCAACCAAGTCATTCTGAGAATAGTGTATGCG
GCGACCGAGTTGCTCTTGCCCGGCGTCAATACGGGATAATACCGCGCCACATAGCAGAACTTTAAAAGTG
CTCATCATTGGAAAACGTTCTTCGGGGCGAAAACTCTCAAGGATCTTACCGCTGTTGAGATCCAGTTCGA
TGTAACCCACTCGTGCACCCAACTGATCTTCAGCATCTTTTACTTTCACCAGCGTTTCTGGGTGAGCAAA
AACAGGAAGGCAAAATGCCGCAAAAAAGGGAATAAGGGCGACACGGAAATGTTGAATACTCATACTCTTC
CTTTTTCAATATTATTGAAGCATTTATCAGGGTTATTGTCTCATGAGCGGATACATATTTGAATGTATTT
AGAAAAATAAACAAATAGGGGTTCCGCGCACATTTCCCCGAAAAGTGCCACCTGACGTCTAAGAAACCAT
TATTATCATGACATTAACCTATAAAAATAGGCGTATCACGAGGCCCTTTCGTCTCGCGCGTTTCGGTGAT
GACGGTGAAAACCTCTGACACATGCAGCTCCCGGAGACGGTCACAGCTTGTCTGTAAGCGGATGCCGGGA
GCAGACAAGCCCGTCAGGGCGCGTCAGCGGGTGTTGGCGGGTGTCGGGGCTGGCTTAACTATGCGGCATC
AGAGCAGATTGTACTGAGAGTGCACCATATGGACATATTGTCGTTAGAACGCGGCTACAATTAATACATA
ACCTTATGTATCATACACATACGATTTAGGTGACACTATAGAACGCGGCCGCCAGCTGAAGCTTCGTACG
CTGCAGGTCGACGGATCGGTGACGGTGCTGGTTTAATTAACACCGGTATGGTTTCTAAAGGTGAAGAAAC
TACTATGGGTGTTATTAAACCAGATATGAAGATTAAGTTGAAGATGGAAGGTAATGTTAATGGTCATGCT
TTTGTTATTGAAGGTGAAGGTGAAGGTAAACCATATGATGGTACAAACACTATTAACTTGGAAGTTAAAG
AAGGTGCTCCATTGCCATTTTCTTACGATATTTTGACTACTGCTTTTGCTTATGGTAATAGAGCTTTTAC
TAAGTACCCAGATGATATTCCAAATTACTTCAAGCAATCTTTTCCAGAAGGTTATTCTTGGGAAAGAACT
ATGACTTTTGAAGATAAGGGTATTGTTAAGGTTAAGTCTGATATTTCTATGGAAGAAGATTCTTTCATTT
ACGAAATTCATTTGAAGGGTGAAAATTTTCCACCAAATGGTCCAGTTATGCAAAAAAAGACTACTGGTTG
GGATGCTTCTACTGAAAGGATGTACGTCAGAGATGGTGTTTTGAAAGGTGATGTTAAGCATAAATTGTTG
TTGGAAGGTGGTGGTCATCATAGAGTTGATTTCAAGACAATTTACAGAGCTAAAAAGGCTGTTAAATTGC
CAGATTACCATTTTGTTGATCATAGAATTGAAATTTTGAACCATGATAAGGATTACAACAAGGTTACTGT
TTATGAATCTGCTGTTGCTAGAAATTCTACTGATGGTATGGATGAATTGTATAAAGCCGGCTAGGGCGCG
Features (pLannotate 1.2.2; 11 found; start..end, strand, type, name):
     15..202     +  terminator     ADH1 terminator: S. cerevisiae ADH1; transcription terminator for the S. cerevisiae alcohol dehydrogenase 1 (ADH1) gene
    277..1633    +  gene           kanMX: yeast selectable marker conferring kanamycin resistance (Wach et al., 1994)
   1738..1756    -  promoter       T7 promoter: promoter for bacteriophage T7 RNA polymerase
   1778..1831    -  CDS            lacI (fragment): lac repressor; lacI; The lac repressor binds to the lac operator to inhibit transcription in E. coli. This inhibition can be relieved by adding lactose or isopropyl-β-D-thiogalactopyranoside (IPTG).
   2014..2602    -  rep_origin     ori: high-copy-number ColE1/pMB1/pBR322/pUC origin of replication
   2773..3633    -  CDS            AmpR: β-lactamase; bla; confers resistance to ampicillin, carbenicillin, and related antibiotics
   3634..3738    -  promoter       AmpR promoter: bla
   3833..3868    +  CDS            rop (fragment): Rop protein, which maintains plasmids at low copy number; rop
   3970..4021    +  misc_feature   bom (fragment): basis of mobility region from pBR322
   4084..4102    +  promoter       SP6 promoter: promoter for bacteriophage SP6 RNA polymerase
   4178..4885    +  CDS            mTFP1: mTFP1 is a basic (constitutively fluorescent) cyan fluorescent protein published in 2006, derived from Clavularia sp.. It has low acid sensitivity.
