>Addgene plasmid #159301 | FRP265 | addgene full sequence | sequence record 311095 | Addgene NGS Result
GCGTATCACGAGGCCCTTTCGTCTCGCGCGTTTCGGTGATGACGGTGAAAACCTCTGACACATGCAGCTC
CCGGAGACGGTCACAGCTTGTCTGTAAGCGGATGCCGGGAGCAGACAAGCCCGTCAGGGCGCGTCAGCGG
GTGTTGGCGGGTGTCGGGGCTGGCTTAACTATGCGGCATCAGAGCAGATTGTACTGAGAGTGCACCATAT
GGACATATTGTCGTTAGAACGCGGCTACAATTAATACATAACCTTATGTATCATACACATACGATTTAGG
TGACACTATAGAACGCGGCCGCCAGCTGAAGCTTCGTACGCTGCAGGTCGACGGATCGGTGACGGTGCTG
GTTTAATTAACACCGGTATGGTTTCTAAAGGTGAAGAAACTACTATGGGTGTTATTAAACCAGATATGAA
GATTAAGTTGAAGATGGAAGGTAATGTTAATGGTCATGCTTTTGTTATTGAAGGTGAAGGTGAAGGTAAA
CCATATGATGGTACAAACACTATTAACTTGGAAGTTAAAGAAGGTGCTCCATTGCCATTTTCTTACGATA
TTTTGACTACTGCTTTTGCTTATGGTAATAGAGCTTTTACTAAGTACCCAGATGATATTCCAAATTACTT
CAAGCAATCTTTTCCAGAAGGTTATTCTTGGGAAAGAACTATGACTTTTGAAGATAAGGGTATTGTTAAG
GTTAAGTCTGATATTTCTATGGAAGAAGATTCTTTCATTTACGAAATTCATTTGAAGGGTGAAAATTTTC
CACCAAATGGTCCAGTTATGCAAAAAAAGACTACTGGTTGGGATGCTTCTACTGAAAGGATGTACGTCAG
AGATGGTGTTTTGAAAGGTGATGTTAAGCATAAATTGTTGTTGGAAGGTGGTGGTCATCATAGAGTTGAT
TTCAAGACAATTTACAGAGCTAAAAAGGCTGTTAAATTGCCAGATTACCATTTTGTTGATCATAGAATTG
AAATTTTGAACCATGATAAGGATTACAACAAGGTTACTGTTTATGAATCTGCTGTTGCTAGAAATTCTAC
TGATGGTATGGATGAATTGTATAAAGCCGGCTAGGGCGCGCCACTTCTAAATAAGCGAATTTCTTATGAT
TTATGATTTTTATTATTAAATAAGTTATAAAAAAAATAAGTGTATACAAATTTTAAAGTGACTCTTAGGT
TTTAAAACGAAAATTCTTATTCTTGAGTAACTCTTTCCTGTAGGTCAGGTTGCTTTCTCAGGTATAGTAT
GAGGTCGCTCTTATTGACCACACCTCTACCGGCAGATCCGCTAGGGATAACAGGGTAATATAGATCTGTT
TAGCTTGCCTCGTCCCCGCCGGGTCACCCGGCCAGCGACATGGAGGCCCAGAATACCCTCCTTGACAGTC
TTGACGTGCGCAGCTCAGGGGCATGATGTGACTGTCGCCCGTACATTTAGCCCATACATCCCCATGTATA
ATCATTTGCATCCATACATTTTGATGGCCGCACGGCGCGAAGCAAAAATTACGGCTCCTCGCTGCAGACC
TGCGAGCAGGGAAACGCTCCCCTCACAGACGCGTTGAATTGTCCCCACGCCGCGCCCCTGTAGAGAAATA
TAAAAGGTTAGGATTTGCCACTGAGGTTCTTCTTTCATATACTTCCTTTTAAAATCTTGCTAGGATACAG
TTCTCACATCACATCCGAACATAAACAACCATGGGTAAGGAAAAGACTCACGTTTCGAGGCCGCGATTAA
ATTCCAACATGGATGCTGATTTATATGGGTATAAATGGGCTCGCGATAATGTCGGGCAATCAGGTGCGAC
AATCTATCGATTGTATGGGAAGCCCGATGCGCCAGAGTTGTTTCTGAAACATGGCAAAGGTAGCGTTGCC
AATGATGTTACAGATGAGATGGTCAGACTAAACTGGCTGACGGAATTTATGCCTCTTCCGACCATCAAGC
ATTTTATCCGTACTCCTGATGATGCATGGTTACTCACCACTGCGATCCCCGGCAAAACAGCATTCCAGGT
ATTAGAAGAATATCCTGATTCAGGTGAAAATATTGTTGATGCGCTGGCAGTGTTCCTGCGCCGGTTGCAT
TCGATTCCTGTTTGTAATTGTCCTTTTAACAGCGATCGCGTATTTCGTCTCGCTCAGGCGCAATCACGAA
TGAATAACGGTTTGGTTGATGCGAGTGATTTTGATGACGAGCGTAATGGCTGGCCTGTTGAACAAGTCTG
GAAAGAAATGCATAAGCTTTTGCCATTCTCACCGGATTCAGTCGTCACTCATGGTGATTTCTCACTTGAT
AACCTTATTTTTGACGAGGGGAAATTAATAGGTTGTATTGATGTTGGACGAGTCGGAATCGCAGACCGAT
ACCAGGATCTTGCCATCCTATGGAACTGCCTCGGTGAGTTTTCTCCTTCATTACAGAAACGGCTTTTTCA
AAAATATGGTATTGATAATCCTGATATGAATAAATTGCAGTTTCATTTGATGCTCGATGAGTTTTTCTAA
TCAGTACTGACAATAAAAAGATTCTTGTTTTCAAGAACTTGTCATTTGTATAGTTTTTTTATATTGTAGT
TGTTCTATTTTAATCAAATGTTAGCGTGATTTATATTTTTTTTCGCCTCGACATCATCTGCCCAGATGCG
AAGTTAAGTGCGCAGAAAGTAATATCATGCGTCAATCGTATGTGAATGCTGGTCGCTATACTGCTGTCGA
TTCGATACTAACGCCGCCATCCAGTTTAAACGAGCTCGAATTCATCGATGATATCAGATCCACTAGTGGC
CTATGCGGCCGCGGATCTGCCGGTCTCCCTATAGTGAGTCGTATTAATTTCGATAAGCCAGGTTAACCTG
CATTAATGAATCGGCCAACGCGCGGGGAGAGGCGGTTTGCGTATTGGGCGCTCTTCCGCTTCCTCGCTCA
CTGACTCGCTGCGCTCGGTCGTTCGGCTGCGGCGAGCGGTATCAGCTCACTCAAAGGCGGTAATACGGTT
ATCCACAGAATCAGGGGATAACGCAGGAAAGAACATGTGAGCAAAAGGCCAGCAAAAGGCCAGGAACCGT
AAAAAGGCCGCGTTGCTGGCGTTTTTCCATAGGCTCCGCCCCCCTGACGAGCATCACAAAAATCGACGCT
CAAGTCAGAGGTGGCGAAACCCGACAGGACTATAAAGATACCAGGCGTTTCCCCCTGGAAGCTCCCTCGT
GCGCTCTCCTGTTCCGACCCTGCCGCTTACCGGATACCTGTCCGCCTTTCTCCCTTCGGGAAGCGTGGCG
CTTTCTCATAGCTCACGCTGTAGGTATCTCAGTTCGGTGTAGGTCGTTCGCTCCAAGCTGGGCTGTGTGC
ACGAACCCCCCGTTCAGCCCGACCGCTGCGCCTTATCCGGTAACTATCGTCTTGAGTCCAACCCGGTAAG
ACACGACTTATCGCCACTGGCAGCAGCCACTGGTAACAGGATTAGCAGAGCGAGGTATGTAGGCGGTGCT
ACAGAGTTCTTGAAGTGGTGGCCTAACTACGGCTACACTAGAAGAACAGTATTTGGTATCTGCGCTCTGC
TGAAGCCAGTTACCTTCGGAAAAAGAGTTGGTAGCTCTTGATCCGGCAAACAAACCACCGCTGGTAGCGG
TGGTTTTTTTGTTTGCAAGCAGCAGATTACGCGCAGAAAAAAAGGATCTCAAGAAGATCCTTTGATCTTT
TCTACGGGGTCTGACGCTCAGTGGAACGAAAACTCACGTTAAGGGATTTTGGTCATGAGATTATCAAAAA
GGATCTTCACCTAGATCCTTTTAAATTAAAAATGAAGTTTTAAATCAATCTAAAGTATATATGAGTAAAC
TTGGTCTGACAGTTACCAATGCTTAATCAGTGAGGCACCTATCTCAGCGATCTGTCTATTTCGTTCATCC
ATAGTTGCCTGACTCCCCGTCGTGTAGATAACTACGATACGGGAGGGCTTACCATCTGGCCCCAGTGCTG
CAATGATACCGCGAGACCCACGCTCACCGGCTCCAGATTTATCAGCAATAAACCAGCCAGCCGGAAGGGC
CGAGCGCAGAAGTGGTCCTGCAACTTTATCCGCCTCCATCCAGTCTATTAATTGTTGCCGGGAAGCTAGA
GTAAGTAGTTCGCCAGTTAATAGTTTGCGCAACGTTGTTGCCATTGCTACAGGCATCGTGGTGTCACGCT
CGTCGTTTGGTATGGCTTCATTCAGCTCCGGTTCCCAACGATCAAGGCGAGTTACATGATCCCCCATGTT
GTGCAAAAAAGCGGTTAGCTCCTTCGGTCCTCCGATCGTTGTCAGAAGTAAGTTGGCCGCAGTGTTATCA
CTCATGGTTATGGCAGCACTGCATAATTCTCTTACTGTCATGCCATCCGTAAGATGCTTTTCTGTGACTG
GTGAGTACTCAACCAAGTCATTCTGAGAATAGTGTATGCGGCGACCGAGTTGCTCTTGCCCGGCGTCAAT
ACGGGATAATACCGCGCCACATAGCAGAACTTTAAAAGTGCTCATCATTGGAAAACGTTCTTCGGGGCGA
AAACTCTCAAGGATCTTACCGCTGTTGAGATCCAGTTCGATGTAACCCACTCGTGCACCCAACTGATCTT
CAGCATCTTTTACTTTCACCAGCGTTTCTGGGTGAGCAAAAACAGGAAGGCAAAATGCCGCAAAAAAGGG
AATAAGGGCGACACGGAAATGTTGAATACTCATACTCTTCCTTTTTCAATATTATTGAAGCATTTATCAG
GGTTATTGTCTCATGAGCGGATACATATTTGAATGTATTTAGAAAAATAAACAAATAGGGGTTCCGCGCA
CATTTCCCCGAAAAGTGCCACCTGACGTCTAAGAAACCATTATTATCATGACATTAACCTATAAAAATAG
Features (pLannotate 1.2.2; 11 found; start..end, strand, type, name):
     23..58      +  CDS            rop (fragment): Rop protein, which maintains plasmids at low copy number; rop
    160..211     +  misc_feature   bom (fragment): basis of mobility region from pBR322
    274..292     +  promoter       SP6 promoter: promoter for bacteriophage SP6 RNA polymerase
    368..1075    +  CDS            mTFP1: mTFP1 is a basic (constitutively fluorescent) cyan fluorescent protein published in 2006, derived from Clavularia sp.. It has low acid sensitivity.
   1105..1292    +  terminator     ADH1 terminator: S. cerevisiae ADH1; transcription terminator for the S. cerevisiae alcohol dehydrogenase 1 (ADH1) gene
   1367..2723    +  gene           kanMX: yeast selectable marker conferring kanamycin resistance (Wach et al., 1994)
   2828..2846    -  promoter       T7 promoter: promoter for bacteriophage T7 RNA polymerase
   2868..2921    -  CDS            lacI (fragment): lac repressor; lacI; The lac repressor binds to the lac operator to inhibit transcription in E. coli. This inhibition can be relieved by adding lactose or isopropyl-β-D-thiogalactopyranoside (IPTG).
   3104..3692    -  rep_origin     ori: high-copy-number ColE1/pMB1/pBR322/pUC origin of replication
   3863..4723    -  CDS            AmpR: β-lactamase; bla; confers resistance to ampicillin, carbenicillin, and related antibiotics
   4724..4828    -  promoter       AmpR promoter: bla
