[The description below was written by a language model from this plasmid's Addgene catalogue record and pLannotate feature annotations shown in this document.]
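Description:
FRP265 is a yeast tagging vector built on the pFA6 backbone, serving as a template module for fusing a yeast codon-optimized cyan fluorescent protein, mTFP1, to a gene of interest. It is listed as an empty backbone of 4,900 nt. In E. coli it is propagated through a high-copy ColE1/pUC-type origin and selected with ampicillin via the β-lactamase gene and its native promoter. No yeast replication origin or centromere is annotated, which fits the pFA6 design, in which the cassette is meant to be integrated into the genome rather than maintained episomally. Short fragments of rop, bom and lacI appear in the annotation, but these are backbone remnants rather than functional elements.

The functional cassette consists of the mTFP1 coding sequence, followed by the S. cerevisiae ADH1 terminator and then the kanMX marker, which allows selection of yeast transformants. No yeast promoter is annotated upstream of mTFP1, as expected for a tagging module in which expression of the fusion comes from the promoter of the targeted gene. The fluorescent protein sits between PacI and AscI sites, both retained, so the tag can be exchanged. According to the depositor, the insert is flanked by or contains AgeI and NgoMIV sites, which generate compatible ends and are intended for multiplying the copy number of the insert, i.e. building tandem repeats of the tag. SP6 and T7 promoters flank the cassette, and the SP6 site is the listed sequencing primer position. The two feature tables, from the depositor sequence and the repository's sequencing result, contain the same eleven features and differ only in their start coordinate.
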