Addgene plasmid #159301: FRP265
Purpose: (Empty Backbone) Yeast tagging vector to create gene fusion with yeast codon optimized mTFP1 under KanMX selection
Depositing lab: Joerg Stelling. Depositing organization: ETH Zurich (Swiss Federal Institute of Technology).
Backbone
  Vector backbone: pFA6
  Vector type: Yeast Expression
  Selectable markers: KanMX
Growth in bacteria
  Bacterial resistance: Ampicillin, 100 μg/mL
  Growth temperature: 37°C
  Growth strain: DH5alpha
  Copy number: Unknown
Gene/Insert
  Gene/Insert name: mTFP1
  Species: Synthetic
  Cloning method: Restriction Enzyme; 5′ cloning site PacI (not destroyed); 3′ cloning site AscI (not destroyed)
  Sequencing primers: 5′ SP6
Terms and licenses: Academic/Nonprofit Terms; Industry Terms: Not Available to Industry
Depositor comments: Insert is flanked/contains AgeI and NgoMIV sites to insert copy multiplication.
How to cite: FRP265 was a gift from Joerg Stelling (Addgene plasmid # 159301 ; http://n2t.net/addgene:159301 ; RRID:Addgene_159301)
